Addgene plasmid #120042: pMaCTag-P31
Purpose: Template for C-terminal PCR tagging of mammalian genes (Puromycin selection) with V5
Depositing lab: Michael Knop. Depositing organization: Universitaet Heidelberg. Publication: CRISPR-Cas12a-assisted PCR tagging of mammalian genes. Fueller J, Herbst K, Meurer M, Gubicza K, Kurtulmus B, Knopf JD, Kirrmaier D, Buchmuller BC, Pereira G, Lemberg MK, Knop M. J Cell Biol. 2020 Jun 1;219(6). pii: 151766. doi: 10.1083/jcb.201910210. PubMed 32406907.
Backbone
  Vector backbone: pFA6a
  Backbone size w/o insert (bp): 2412
  Vector type: PCR Template
  Selectable markers: Puromycin
Growth in bacteria
  Bacterial resistance: Ampicillin, 100 μg/mL
  Growth temperature: 37°C
  Growth strain: DH5alpha
  Copy number: High Copy
Gene/Insert
  Gene/Insert name: V5
  Species: H. sapiens (human)
  Promoter: None
  Tag / fusion protein: V5 (C terminal on backbone)
  Cloning method: Restriction Enzyme; 5′ cloning site BamHI (not destroyed); 3′ cloning site SpeI (not destroyed)
  Sequencing primers: 5′ SP6; 3′ AAACCACAACTAGAATGCAGTG
Terms and licenses: Academic/Nonprofit Terms; Industry Terms: Not Available to Industry
Depositor comments: Template plasmid for C-terminal PCR tagging of mammalian genes. For M1 and M2 tagging oligo design please visit www.pcr-tagging.com Please visit https://www.biorxiv.org/content/early/2018/11/20/473876 for BioRxiv preprint
How to cite: pMaCTag-P31 was a gift from Michael Knop (Addgene plasmid # 120042 ; http://n2t.net/addgene:120042 ; RRID:Addgene_120042)
