[The description below was written by a language model from this plasmid's Addgene catalogue record and the feature table of its GenBank file.]
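Description:
pMaCTag-P31 is a 4135 bp PCR-template plasmid built on the pFA6a backbone. It is not designed to be expressed in cells itself, but to serve as the source of a cassette for C-terminal tagging of endogenous mammalian genes with the V5 epitope in the CRISPR-Cas12a-assisted PCR tagging method. It is maintained in E. coli as a high-copy plasmid through a ColE1/pUC-type origin and an ampicillin resistance gene (bla) with its own promoter. SP6 and T7 phage promoters flank the cassette region and mainly provide sequencing primer sites.

The cassette begins with a promoterless V5 tag coding sequence followed by an SV40 polyadenylation signal. After in-frame integration at the 3′ end of a target gene, the tag is therefore expressed from that gene's own promoter and the transcript is terminated by the SV40 signal. Downstream lies a selection unit consisting of the SV40 enhancer/early promoter (which includes the SV40 origin) and a bGH polyadenylation signal. The roughly 600 bp between them is unannotated in the feature tables, but the catalogue's listing of puromycin as the selectable marker suggests it holds the puromycin resistance gene. A human U6 Pol III promoter sits at the end of the cassette. In this method the gene-specific tagging oligos (M1 and M2) supply the homology arms, and the reverse oligo is expected to add a Cas12a crRNA after the U6 promoter, although the record does not spell this out. Two loxP sites bracket the marker and U6 region, which would allow Cre-mediated removal after selection. The two GenBank records held describe the same molecule, differing only in their start coordinate.
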