LOCUS       Exported 4135 bp ds-DNA circular SYN 12-MAY-2021
DEFINITION  Template for C-terminal PCR tagging of mammalian genes (Puromycin
            selection) with V5.
ACCESSION   .
VERSION     .
KEYWORDS    pMaCTag-P31
SOURCE      synthetic DNA construct
  ORGANISM  synthetic DNA construct
REFERENCE   1 (bases 1 to 4135)
  AUTHORS   Fueller J, Herbst K, Meurer M, Gubicza K, Kurtulmus B, Knopf JD,
            Kirrmaier D, Buchmuller BC, Pereira G, Lemberg MK, Knop M
  TITLE     CRISPR-Cas12a-assisted PCR tagging of mammalian genes.
  JOURNAL   J Cell Biol. 2020 Jun 1;219(6). pii: 151766. doi:
            10.1083/jcb.201910210.
  PUBMED    32406907
REFERENCE   2 (bases 1 to 4135)
  AUTHORS   .
  TITLE     Direct Submission
  JOURNAL   Exported May 12, 2021 from SnapGene Server 1.1.58
            http://www.snapgene.com
FEATURES             Location/Qualifiers
     source          1..4135
                     /organism="synthetic DNA construct"
                     /mol_type="other DNA"
     CDS             64..105
                     /codon_start=1
                     /product="epitope tag from simian virus 5"
                     /label=V5 tag
                     /translation="GKPIPNPLLGLDST"
     polyA_signal    115..236
                     /label=SV40 poly(A) signal
                     /note="SV40 polyadenylation signal"
     primer_bind     complement(152..171)
                     /label=SV40pA-R
                     /note="SV40 polyA, reverse primer"
     primer_bind     206..225
                     /label=EBV-rev
                     /note="SV40 polyA terminator, reverse primer"
     protein_bind    243..276
                     /label=loxP
                     /bound_moiety="Cre recombinase"
                     /note="Cre-mediated recombination occurs in the 8-bp core
                     sequence (GCATACAT)."
     promoter        283..599
                     /label=SV40 promoter
                     /note="SV40 enhancer and early promoter"
     rep_origin      450..585
                     /label=SV40 ori
                     /note="SV40 origin of replication"
     primer_bind     512..531
                     /label=SV40pro-F
                     /note="SV40 promoter/origin, forward primer"
     polyA_signal    1221..1445
                     /label=bGH poly(A) signal
                     /note="bovine growth hormone polyadenylation signal"
     promoter        1452..1692
                     /label=U6 promoter
                     /note="RNA polymerase III promoter for human U6 snRNA"
     primer_bind     1452..1472
                     /label=hU6-F
                     /note="Human U6 promoter, forward primer"
     primer_bind     1623..1642
                     /label=LKO.1 5'
                     /note="Human U6 promoter, forward primer"
     protein_bind    1702..1735
                     /label=loxP
                     /bound_moiety="Cre recombinase"
                     /note="Cre-mediated recombination occurs in the 8-bp core
                     sequence (GCATACAT)."
     primer_bind     complement(1772..1791)
                     /label=T7
                     /note="T7 promoter, forward primer"
     promoter        complement(1773..1791)
                     /label=T7 promoter
                     /note="promoter for bacteriophage T7 RNA polymerase"
     primer_bind     complement(1878..1895)
                     /label=L4440
                     /note="L4440 vector, forward primer"
     rep_origin      complement(2049..2637)
                     /direction=LEFT
                     /label=ori
                     /note="high-copy-number ColE1/pMB1/pBR322/pUC origin of
                     replication"
     primer_bind     complement(2129..2148)
                     /label=pBR322ori-F
                     /note="pBR322 origin, forward primer"
     CDS             complement(2808..3668)
                     /codon_start=1
                     /gene="bla"
                     /product="beta-lactamase"
                     /label=AmpR
                     /note="confers resistance to ampicillin, carbenicillin, and
                     related antibiotics"
                     /translation="MSIQHFRVALIPFFAAFCLPVFAHPETLVKVKDAEDQLGARVGYI
                     ELDLNSGKILESFRPEERFPMMSTFKVLLCGAVLSRIDAGQEQLGRRIHYSQNDLVEYS
                     PVTEKHLTDGMTVRELCSAAITMSDNTAANLLLTTIGGPKELTAFLHNMGDHVTRLDRW
                     EPELNEAIPNDERDTTMPVAMATTLRKLLTGELLTLASRQQLIDWMEADKVAGPLLRSA
                     LPAGWFIADKSGAGERGSRGIIAALGPDGKPSRIVVIYTTGSQATMDERNRQIAEIGAS
                     LIKHW"
     primer_bind     3431..3450
                     /label=Amp-R
                     /note="Ampicillin resistance gene, reverse primer"
     promoter        complement(3669..3773)
                     /gene="bla"
                     /label=AmpR promoter
     primer_bind     3841..3859
                     /label=pBRforEco
                     /note="pBR322 vectors, upsteam of EcoRI site, forward
                     primer"
     primer_bind     complement(3897..3919)
                     /label=pGEX 3'
                     /note="pGEX vectors, reverse primer"
     primer_bind     4019..4038
                     /label=pRS-marker
                     /note="pRS vectors, use to sequence yeast selectable
                     marker"
     promoter        4119..2
                     /label=SP6 promoter
                     /note="promoter for bacteriophage SP6 RNA polymerase"
     primer_bind     4119..1
                     /label=SP6
                     /note="SP6 promoter, forward primer"
ORIGIN
        1 gaacgcggcc gccagctgaa gcttcgtacg tcaggtggag gaggtagtgg cggaggcgga
       61 tccggtaagc ctatccctaa ccctctcctc ggtctcgatt ctacgtgaac tagtaacttg
      121 tttattgcag cttataatgg ttacaaataa agcaatagca tcacaaattt cacaaataaa
      181 gcattttttt cactgcattc tagttgtggt ttgtccaaac tcatcaatgt atcttagtcg
      241 atataacttc gtatagcata cattatacga agttatgtcg acggtgtgga aagtccccag
      301 gctccccagc aggcagaagt atgcaaagca tgcatctcaa ttagtcagca accaggtgtg
      361 gaaagtcccc aggctcccca gcaggcagaa gtatgcaaag catgcatctc aattagtcag
      421 caaccatagt cccgccccta actccgccca tcccgcccct aactccgccc agttccgccc
      481 attctccgcc ccatggctga ctaatttttt ttatttatgc agaggccgag gccgcctcgg
      541 cctctgagct attccagaag tagtgaggag gcttttttgg aggcctaggc ttttgcaaag
      601 aattcgccac catgactgag tacaagccta ctgtgcgttt agccaccagg gatgatgtgc
      661 cacgagccgt gaggacacta gcagccgcct ttgctgacta cccagctaca aggcacaccg
      721 tggaccctga cagacacatt gaaagagtca cagaacttca ggagctgttt ttaactaggg
      781 tgggcctgga tattggcaaa gtctgggtgg ccgatgatgg agcagcagtt gcagtgtgga
      841 ccaccccaga gtctgttgaa gctggagctg tctttgcaga aattggacca agaatggccg
      901 agttatctgg cagcaggctg gctgctcaac agcagatgga aggattatta gctccccaca
      961 gacccaagga gcctgcctgg ttcctggcaa cagttggagt ttctccagac catcagggca
     1021 agggcttagg atctgctgtg gtgctgcctg gtgtggaagc agctgagaga gctggggtgc
     1081 cagcatttct ggagacatca gctcctagaa acctgccctt ctatgaacgg ctgggcttca
     1141 cagtgactgc tgatgtggag gtgcctgagg gccccagaac ctggtgcatg acaagaaaac
     1201 caggagcctg actgcagcga ctgtgccttc tagttgccag ccatctgttg tttgcccctc
     1261 ccccgtgcct tccttgaccc tggaaggtgc cactcccact gtcctttcct aataaaatga
     1321 ggaaattgca tcgcattgtc tgagtaggtg tcattctatt ctggggggtg gggtggggca
     1381 ggacagcaag ggggaggatt gggaagacaa tagcaggcat gctggggatg cggtgggctc
     1441 tatggctcga ggagggccta tttcccatga ttccttcata tttgcatata cgatacaagg
     1501 ctgttagaga gataattgga attaatttga ctgtaaacac aaagatatta gtacaaaata
     1561 cgtgacgtag aaagtaataa tttcttgggt agtttgcagt tttaaaatta tgttttaaaa
     1621 tggactatca tatgcttacc gtaacttgaa agtatttcga tttcttggct ttatatatct
     1681 tgtggaaagg acgaaacacc gataacttcg tatagcatac attatacgaa gttatggtac
     1741 cgatgcagct agcccgcgga tctgccggtc tccctatagt gagtcgtatt aatttcgata
     1801 agccaggtta acctgcatta atgaatcggc caacgcgcgg ggagaggcgg tttgcgtatt
     1861 gggcgctctt ccgcttcctc gctcactgac tcgctgcgct cggtcgttcg gctgcggcga
     1921 gcggtatcag ctcactcaaa ggcggtaata cggttatcca cagaatcagg ggataacgca
     1981 ggaaagaaca tgtgagcaaa aggccagcaa aaggccagga accgtaaaaa ggccgcgttg
     2041 ctggcgtttt tccataggct ccgcccccct gacgagcatc acaaaaatcg acgctcaagt
     2101 cagaggtggc gaaacccgac aggactataa agataccagg cgtttccccc tggaagctcc
     2161 ctcgtgcgct ctcctgttcc gaccctgccg cttaccggat acctgtccgc ctttctccct
     2221 tcgggaagcg tggcgctttc tcaatgctca cgctgtaggt atctcagttc ggtgtaggtc
     2281 gttcgctcca agctgggctg tgtgcacgaa ccccccgttc agcccgaccg ctgcgcctta
     2341 tccggtaact atcgtcttga gtccaacccg gtaagacacg acttatcgcc actggcagca
     2401 gccactggta acaggattag cagagcgagg tatgtaggcg gtgctacaga gttcttgaag
     2461 tggtggccta actacggcta cactagaagg acagtatttg gtatctgcgc tctgctgaag
     2521 ccagttacct tcggaaaaag agttggtagc tcttgatccg gcaaacaaac caccgctggt
     2581 agcggtggtt tttttgtttg caagcagcag attacgcgca gaaaaaaagg atctcaagaa
     2641 gatcctttga tcttttctac ggggtctgac gctcagtgga acgaaaactc acgttaaggg
     2701 attttggtca tgagattatc aaaaaggatc ttcacctaga tccttttaaa ttaaaaatga
     2761 agttttaaat caatctaaag tatatatgag taaacttggt ctgacagtta ccaatgctta
     2821 atcagtgagg cacctatctc agcgatctgt ctatttcgtt catccatagt tgcctgactc
     2881 cccgtcgtgt agataactac gatacgggag ggcttaccat ctggccccag tgctgcaatg
     2941 ataccgcgag acccacgctc accggctcca gatttatcag caataaacca gccagccgga
     3001 agggccgagc gcagaagtgg tcctgcaact ttatccgcct ccatccagtc tattaattgt
     3061 tgccgggaag ctagagtaag tagttcgcca gttaatagtt tgcgcaacgt tgttgccatt
     3121 gctacaggca tcgtggtgtc acgctcgtcg tttggtatgg cttcattcag ctccggttcc
     3181 caacgatcaa ggcgagttac atgatccccc atgttgtgca aaaaagcggt tagctccttc
     3241 ggtcctccga tcgttgtcag aagtaagttg gccgcagtgt tatcactcat ggttatggca
     3301 gcactgcata attctcttac tgtcatgcca tccgtaagat gcttttctgt gactggtgag
     3361 tactcaacca agtcattctg agaatagtgt atgcggcgac cgagttgctc ttgcccggcg
     3421 tcaatacggg ataataccgc gccacatagc agaactttaa aagtgctcat cattggaaaa
     3481 cgttcttcgg ggcgaaaact ctcaaggatc ttaccgctgt tgagatccag ttcgatgtaa
     3541 cccactcgtg cacccaactg atcttcagca tcttttactt tcaccagcgt ttctgggtga
     3601 gcaaaaacag gaaggcaaaa tgccgcaaaa aagggaataa gggcgacacg gaaatgttga
     3661 atactcatac tcttcctttt tcaatattat tgaagcattt atcagggtta ttgtctcatg
     3721 agcggataca tatttgaatg tatttagaaa aataaacaaa taggggttcc gcgcacattt
     3781 ccccgaaaag tgccacctga cgtctaagaa accattatta tcatgacatt aacctataaa
     3841 aataggcgta tcacgaggcc ctttcgtctc gcgcgtttcg gtgatgacgg tgaaaacctc
     3901 tgacacatgc agctcccgga gacggtcaca gcttgtctgt aagcggatgc cgggagcaga
     3961 caagcccgtc agggcgcgtc agcgggtgtt ggcgggtgtc ggggctggct taactatgcg
     4021 gcatcagagc agattgtact gagagtgcac catatggaca tattgtcgtt agaacgcggc
     4081 tacaattaat acataacctt atgtatcata cacatacgat ttaggtgaca ctata
//
