LOCUS       Exported 4135 bp ds-DNA circular SYN 12-MAY-2021
DEFINITION  Template for C-terminal PCR tagging of mammalian genes (Puromycin
            selection) with V5.
ACCESSION   .
VERSION     .
KEYWORDS    pMaCTag-P31
SOURCE      synthetic DNA construct
  ORGANISM  synthetic DNA construct
REFERENCE   1 (bases 1 to 4135)
  AUTHORS   Fueller J, Herbst K, Meurer M, Gubicza K, Kurtulmus B, Knopf JD,
            Kirrmaier D, Buchmuller BC, Pereira G, Lemberg MK, Knop M
  TITLE     CRISPR-Cas12a-assisted PCR tagging of mammalian genes.
  JOURNAL   J Cell Biol. 2020 Jun 1;219(6). pii: 151766. doi:
            10.1083/jcb.201910210.
  PUBMED    32406907
REFERENCE   2 (bases 1 to 4135)
  AUTHORS   .
  TITLE     Direct Submission
  JOURNAL   Exported May 12, 2021 from SnapGene Server 1.1.58
            http://www.snapgene.com
FEATURES             Location/Qualifiers
     source          1..4135
                     /organism="synthetic DNA construct"
                     /mol_type="other DNA"
     promoter        1..19
                     /label=SP6 promoter
                     /note="promoter for bacteriophage SP6 RNA polymerase"
     primer_bind     1..18
                     /label=SP6
                     /note="SP6 promoter, forward primer"
     CDS             81..122
                     /codon_start=1
                     /product="epitope tag from simian virus 5"
                     /label=V5 tag
                     /translation="GKPIPNPLLGLDST"
     polyA_signal    132..253
                     /label=SV40 poly(A) signal
                     /note="SV40 polyadenylation signal"
     primer_bind     complement(169..188)
                     /label=SV40pA-R
                     /note="SV40 polyA, reverse primer"
     primer_bind     223..242
                     /label=EBV-rev
                     /note="SV40 polyA terminator, reverse primer"
     protein_bind    260..293
                     /label=loxP
                     /bound_moiety="Cre recombinase"
                     /note="Cre-mediated recombination occurs in the 8-bp core
                     sequence (GCATACAT)."
     promoter        300..616
                     /label=SV40 promoter
                     /note="SV40 enhancer and early promoter"
     rep_origin      467..602
                     /label=SV40 ori
                     /note="SV40 origin of replication"
     primer_bind     529..548
                     /label=SV40pro-F
                     /note="SV40 promoter/origin, forward primer"
     polyA_signal    1238..1462
                     /label=bGH poly(A) signal
                     /note="bovine growth hormone polyadenylation signal"
     promoter        1469..1709
                     /label=U6 promoter
                     /note="RNA polymerase III promoter for human U6 snRNA"
     primer_bind     1469..1489
                     /label=hU6-F
                     /note="Human U6 promoter, forward primer"
     primer_bind     1640..1659
                     /label=LKO.1 5'
                     /note="Human U6 promoter, forward primer"
     protein_bind    1719..1752
                     /label=loxP
                     /bound_moiety="Cre recombinase"
                     /note="Cre-mediated recombination occurs in the 8-bp core
                     sequence (GCATACAT)."
     primer_bind     complement(1789..1808)
                     /label=T7
                     /note="T7 promoter, forward primer"
     promoter        complement(1790..1808)
                     /label=T7 promoter
                     /note="promoter for bacteriophage T7 RNA polymerase"
     primer_bind     complement(1895..1912)
                     /label=L4440
                     /note="L4440 vector, forward primer"
     rep_origin      complement(2066..2654)
                     /direction=LEFT
                     /label=ori
                     /note="high-copy-number ColE1/pMB1/pBR322/pUC origin of
                     replication"
     primer_bind     complement(2146..2165)
                     /label=pBR322ori-F
                     /note="pBR322 origin, forward primer"
     CDS             complement(2825..3685)
                     /codon_start=1
                     /gene="bla"
                     /product="beta-lactamase"
                     /label=AmpR
                     /note="confers resistance to ampicillin, carbenicillin, and
                     related antibiotics"
                     /translation="MSIQHFRVALIPFFAAFCLPVFAHPETLVKVKDAEDQLGARVGYI
                     ELDLNSGKILESFRPEERFPMMSTFKVLLCGAVLSRIDAGQEQLGRRIHYSQNDLVEYS
                     PVTEKHLTDGMTVRELCSAAITMSDNTAANLLLTTIGGPKELTAFLHNMGDHVTRLDRW
                     EPELNEAIPNDERDTTMPVAMATTLRKLLTGELLTLASRQQLIDWMEADKVAGPLLRSA
                     LPAGWFIADKSGAGERGSRGIIAALGPDGKPSRIVVIYTTGSQATMDERNRQIAEIGAS
                     LIKHW"
     primer_bind     3448..3467
                     /label=Amp-R
                     /note="Ampicillin resistance gene, reverse primer"
     promoter        complement(3686..3790)
                     /gene="bla"
                     /label=AmpR promoter
     primer_bind     3858..3876
                     /label=pBRforEco
                     /note="pBR322 vectors, upsteam of EcoRI site, forward
                     primer"
     primer_bind     complement(3914..3936)
                     /label=pGEX 3'
                     /note="pGEX vectors, reverse primer"
     primer_bind     4036..4055
                     /label=pRS-marker
                     /note="pRS vectors, use to sequence yeast selectable
                     marker"
ORIGIN
        1 atttaggtga cactatagaa cgcggccgcc agctgaagct tcgtacgtca ggtggaggag
       61 gtagtggcgg aggcggatcc ggtaagccta tccctaaccc tctcctcggt ctcgattcta
      121 cgtgaactag taacttgttt attgcagctt ataatggtta caaataaagc aatagcatca
      181 caaatttcac aaataaagca tttttttcac tgcattctag ttgtggtttg tccaaactca
      241 tcaatgtatc ttagtcgata taacttcgta tagcatacat tatacgaagt tatgtcgacg
      301 gtgtggaaag tccccaggct ccccagcagg cagaagtatg caaagcatgc atctcaatta
      361 gtcagcaacc aggtgtggaa agtccccagg ctccccagca ggcagaagta tgcaaagcat
      421 gcatctcaat tagtcagcaa ccatagtccc gcccctaact ccgcccatcc cgcccctaac
      481 tccgcccagt tccgcccatt ctccgcccca tggctgacta atttttttta tttatgcaga
      541 ggccgaggcc gcctcggcct ctgagctatt ccagaagtag tgaggaggct tttttggagg
      601 cctaggcttt tgcaaagaat tcgccaccat gactgagtac aagcctactg tgcgtttagc
      661 caccagggat gatgtgccac gagccgtgag gacactagca gccgcctttg ctgactaccc
      721 agctacaagg cacaccgtgg accctgacag acacattgaa agagtcacag aacttcagga
      781 gctgttttta actagggtgg gcctggatat tggcaaagtc tgggtggccg atgatggagc
      841 agcagttgca gtgtggacca ccccagagtc tgttgaagct ggagctgtct ttgcagaaat
      901 tggaccaaga atggccgagt tatctggcag caggctggct gctcaacagc agatggaagg
      961 attattagct ccccacagac ccaaggagcc tgcctggttc ctggcaacag ttggagtttc
     1021 tccagaccat cagggcaagg gcttaggatc tgctgtggtg ctgcctggtg tggaagcagc
     1081 tgagagagct ggggtgccag catttctgga gacatcagct cctagaaacc tgcccttcta
     1141 tgaacggctg ggcttcacag tgactgctga tgtggaggtg cctgagggcc ccagaacctg
     1201 gtgcatgaca agaaaaccag gagcctgact gcagcgactg tgccttctag ttgccagcca
     1261 tctgttgttt gcccctcccc cgtgccttcc ttgaccctgg aaggtgccac tcccactgtc
     1321 ctttcctaat aaaatgagga aattgcatcg cattgtctga gtaggtgtca ttctattctg
     1381 gggggtgggg tggggcagga cagcaagggg gaggattggg aagacaatag caggcatgct
     1441 ggggatgcgg tgggctctat ggctcgagga gggcctattt cccatgattc cttcatattt
     1501 gcatatacga tacaaggctg ttagagagat aattggaatt aatttgactg taaacacaaa
     1561 gatattagta caaaatacgt gacgtagaaa gtaataattt cttgggtagt ttgcagtttt
     1621 aaaattatgt tttaaaatgg actatcatat gcttaccgta acttgaaagt atttcgattt
     1681 cttggcttta tatatcttgt ggaaaggacg aaacaccgat aacttcgtat agcatacatt
     1741 atacgaagtt atggtaccga tgcagctagc ccgcggatct gccggtctcc ctatagtgag
     1801 tcgtattaat ttcgataagc caggttaacc tgcattaatg aatcggccaa cgcgcgggga
     1861 gaggcggttt gcgtattggg cgctcttccg cttcctcgct cactgactcg ctgcgctcgg
     1921 tcgttcggct gcggcgagcg gtatcagctc actcaaaggc ggtaatacgg ttatccacag
     1981 aatcagggga taacgcagga aagaacatgt gagcaaaagg ccagcaaaag gccaggaacc
     2041 gtaaaaaggc cgcgttgctg gcgtttttcc ataggctccg cccccctgac gagcatcaca
     2101 aaaatcgacg ctcaagtcag aggtggcgaa acccgacagg actataaaga taccaggcgt
     2161 ttccccctgg aagctccctc gtgcgctctc ctgttccgac cctgccgctt accggatacc
     2221 tgtccgcctt tctcccttcg ggaagcgtgg cgctttctca tagctcacgc tgtaggtatc
     2281 tcagttcggt gtaggtcgtt cgctccaagc tgggctgtgt gcacgaaccc cccgttcagc
     2341 ccgaccgctg cgccttatcc ggtaactatc gtcttgagtc caacccggta agacacgact
     2401 tatcgccact ggcagcagcc actggtaaca ggattagcag agcgaggtat gtaggcggtg
     2461 ctacagagtt cttgaagtgg tggcctaact acggctacac tagaagaaca gtatttggta
     2521 tctgcgctct gctgaagcca gttaccttcg gaaaaagagt tggtagctct tgatccggca
     2581 aacaaaccac cgctggtagc ggtggttttt ttgtttgcaa gcagcagatt acgcgcagaa
     2641 aaaaaggatc tcaagaagat cctttgatct tttctacggg gtctgacgct cagtggaacg
     2701 aaaactcacg ttaagggatt ttggtcatga gattatcaaa aaggatcttc acctagatcc
     2761 ttttaaatta aaaatgaagt tttaaatcaa tctaaagtat atatgagtaa acttggtctg
     2821 acagttacca atgcttaatc agtgaggcac ctatctcagc gatctgtcta tttcgttcat
     2881 ccatagttgc ctgactcccc gtcgtgtaga taactacgat acgggagggc ttaccatctg
     2941 gccccagtgc tgcaatgata ccgcgagacc cacgctcacc ggctccagat ttatcagcaa
     3001 taaaccagcc agccggaagg gccgagcgca gaagtggtcc tgcaacttta tccgcctcca
     3061 tccagtctat taattgttgc cgggaagcta gagtaagtag ttcgccagtt aatagtttgc
     3121 gcaacgttgt tgccattgct acaggcatcg tggtgtcacg ctcgtcgttt ggtatggctt
     3181 cattcagctc cggttcccaa cgatcaaggc gagttacatg atcccccatg ttgtgcaaaa
     3241 aagcggttag ctccttcggt cctccgatcg ttgtcagaag taagttggcc gcagtgttat
     3301 cactcatggt tatggcagca ctgcataatt ctcttactgt catgccatcc gtaagatgct
     3361 tttctgtgac tggtgagtac tcaaccaagt cattctgaga atagtgtatg cggcgaccga
     3421 gttgctcttg cccggcgtca atacgggata ataccgcgcc acatagcaga actttaaaag
     3481 tgctcatcat tggaaaacgt tcttcggggc gaaaactctc aaggatctta ccgctgttga
     3541 gatccagttc gatgtaaccc actcgtgcac ccaactgatc ttcagcatct tttactttca
     3601 ccagcgtttc tgggtgagca aaaacaggaa ggcaaaatgc cgcaaaaaag ggaataaggg
     3661 cgacacggaa atgttgaata ctcatactct tcctttttca atattattga agcatttatc
     3721 agggttattg tctcatgagc ggatacatat ttgaatgtat ttagaaaaat aaacaaatag
     3781 gggttccgcg cacatttccc cgaaaagtgc cacctgacgt ctaagaaacc attattatca
     3841 tgacattaac ctataaaaat aggcgtatca cgaggccctt tcgtctcgcg cgtttcggtg
     3901 atgacggtga aaacctctga cacatgcagc tcccggagac ggtcacagct tgtctgtaag
     3961 cggatgccgg gagcagacaa gcccgtcagg gcgcgtcagc gggtgttggc gggtgtcggg
     4021 gctggcttaa ctatgcggca tcagagcaga ttgtactgag agtgcaccat atggacatat
     4081 tgtcgttaga acgcggctac aattaataca taaccttatg tatcatacac atacg
//
